Addgene plasmid #158558: pLIX403-EBFP2-ccdB-EYFP
Purpose: (Empty Backbone) Set of empty Gateway Cloning compatible, inducible, lentiviral vectors with various mammalian selection markers and N-terminal fluorescent protein fusions
Depositing lab: Alejandro Chavez.
Backbone
  Vector backbone: pLIX403
  Vector type: Mammalian Expression, Lentiviral
  Selectable markers: EYFP
  Tag / fusion protein: EBFP2 (N terminal on backbone)
Growth in bacteria
  Bacterial resistance: Chloramphenicol and Ampicillin, 25 & 100 μg/mL
  Growth temperature: 30°C
  Growth strain: ccdB Survival
  Copy number: High Copy
Gene/Insert
  Gene/Insert name: None
Terms and licenses: Academic/Nonprofit Terms; Industry Terms: Not Available to Industry
Depositor comments: 5' Cloning Site: PacI (not destroyed), 3' Cloning Site: SbfI (not destroyed) Please note: Plasmid contains an IS1 insertion. This insertion is not expected to affect plasmid function as the sequence is not in a coding region of the plasmid and is outside of the lentiviral LTRs.
How to cite: pLIX403-EBFP2-ccdB-EYFP was a gift from Alejandro Chavez (Addgene plasmid # 158558 ; http://n2t.net/addgene:158558 ; RRID:Addgene_158558)
