[The description below was written by a language model from this plasmid's Addgene catalogue record and pLannotate feature annotations shown in this document.]
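Description:
pLIX403-EBFP2-ccdB-EYFP is an empty Gateway destination vector built on the pLIX403 backbone, designed for doxycycline-inducible expression of a gene of interest from an integrated lentivirus in mammalian cells. It belongs to a set of such backbones that differ in their mammalian selection marker and N-terminal fluorescent fusion partner. The lentiviral portion is of the self-inactivating type: an RSV promoter drives a truncated HIV-1 5' LTR, followed by the Ψ packaging signal, RRE and cPPT/CTS, with a WPRE and a ΔU3 3' LTR at the downstream end. In bacteria the plasmid replicates from a high-copy ColE1/pUC-type origin and carries ampicillin resistance on the backbone. An SV40 poly(A) signal and SV40 origin are also annotated outside the LTRs.

Within the viral unit, a tight TRE promoter (seven tet operators plus a minimal CMV promoter) drives EBFP2, which is followed by an attR1–attR2 Gateway cassette containing the chloramphenicol resistance gene and the ccdB toxin. An LR reaction replaces this cassette with an entry-clone ORF, evidently intended to give an N-terminal EBFP2 fusion, while ccdB counterselects unrecombined plasmid; this is why the empty vector must be maintained in a ccdB-tolerant strain. The depositor also lists PacI and SbfI as cloning sites.

Downstream, a human PGK promoter constitutively expresses EYFP followed by an rtTA3-type reverse tetracycline transactivator. The element linking these two coding sequences is not annotated. EYFP serves as the marker for transduced cells in place of a drug resistance gene, and the vector supplies its own transactivator for induction. The sequenced plasmid contains an IS1 insertion between the bacterial backbone and the RSV promoter. Because it is non-coding and outside the LTRs, the depositor does not expect it to affect function.
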