Features (pLannotate 1.2.2; 35 found; start..end, strand, type, name):
      1..315     +  promoter       tight TRE promoter: Tet-responsive promoter PTight, consisting of seven tet operator sequences followed by the minimal CMV promoter
    332..1048    +  CDS            EBFP2: EBFP2 is a basic (constitutively fluorescent) blue fluorescent protein published in 2007, derived from Aequorea victoria. It is reported to be a rapidly-maturing monomer with moderate acid sensitivity.
   1079..1203    +  protein_bind   attR1: mutant version of attR; recombination site for the Gateway® LR reaction LR Clonase™
   1228..1258    +  promoter       lac UV5 promoter: E. coli lac promoter with an "up" mutation
   1282..1311    +  promoter       cat promoter (fragment): promoter of the E. coli cat gene encoding chloramphenicol acetyltransferase
   1312..1971    +  CDS            CmR: chloramphenicol acetyltransferase; cat; confers resistance to chloramphenicol
   2150..2308    +  CDS            ccdA (fragment): CCDA_ECO57 - Also known as H, letA. Experimental evidence at protein level: Swiss-Prot protein existence level 1. Antitoxin component of a type II toxin-antitoxin (TA) system which inhibits the post-segregational killing (PSK) of plasmid-free cells, also referred to as a plasmid addiction system. Binds to and blocks the activity of CcdB; will also remove bound CcdB protein from the CcdB-GyrA complex by forming a CcdA-CcdB complex, a process termed rejuvenation. Functions as a transcriptional corepressor for the ccdAB operon, repression also requires CcdB (By similarity). From Escherichia coli
   2313..2615    +  CDS            ccdB: CCDB_ECOLI - Also known as G, letB, letD. Experimental evidence at protein level: Swiss-Prot protein existence level 1. Toxic component of a type II toxin-antitoxin (TA) system, functioning in plasmid maintainence. Responsible for the post- segregational killing (PSK) of plasmid-free cells, also referred to as a plasmid addiction system. Half-life of over 2 hours. Cell killing by CcdB is accompanied by filamentation, defects in chromosome and plasmid segregation, defects in cell division, formation of anucleate cells, decreased DNA synthesis and plasmid loss. Interferes with the activity of DN
   2659..2783    -  protein_bind   attR2: mutant version of attR; recombination site for the Gateway® LR reaction LR Clonase™
   2842..2860    +  CDS            9xHis (fragment): 9xHis affinity tag
   2870..3380    +  promoter       hPGK promoter: human phosphoglycerate kinase 1 promoter
   3396..4112    +  CDS            mEYFP: mEYFP is a basic (constitutively fluorescent) yellow fluorescent protein published in 2002, derived from Aequorea victoria. It is reported to be a very rapidly-maturing monomer.
   4185..4882    +  CDS            rtTA3 (fragment): reverse tetracycline transactivator 3 activates expression from Tet-responsive promoters in the presence of doxycycline
   4812..4922    +  CDS            VP48: 3 tandem repeats of the minimal activation domain of herpes simplex virus VP16 (Cheng et al., 2013)
   4958..5506    +  misc_feature   WPRE (fragment): woodchuck hepatitis virus posttranscriptional regulatory element
   5532..5603    +  CDS            nef (fragment): NEF_HV1Z2 - Experimental evidence at protein level: Swiss-Prot protein existence level 1. Extracellular Nef protein targets CD4(+) T-lymphocytes for apoptosis by interacting with CXCR4 surface receptors. From Human immunodeficiency virus type 1 group M subtype D (isolate Z2/CDC-Z34) (HIV-1).
   5605..5838    +  LTR            3' LTR (ΔU3): self-inactivating 3' long terminal repeat (LTR) from HIV-1
   5910..6031    +  polyA_signal   SV40 poly(A) signal: SV40 polyadenylation signal
   6071..6206    +  rep_origin     SV40 ori: SV40 origin of replication
   6214..6277    +  promoter       AmpR promoter: bla
   6278..7138    +  CDS            AmpR: β-lactamase; bla; confers resistance to ampicillin, carbenicillin, and related antibiotics
   7309..7897    +  rep_origin     ori: high-copy-number ColE1/pMB1/pBR322/pUC origin of replication
   8080..8172    +  CDS            lacI (fragment): lac repressor; lacI; The lac repressor binds to the lac operator to inhibit transcription in E. coli. This inhibition can be relieved by adding lactose or isopropyl-β-D-thiogalactopyranoside (IPTG).
   8185..8206    +  protein_bind   CAP binding site: CAP binding activates transcription in the presence of cAMP. E. coli catabolite activator protein
   8221..8251    +  promoter       lac promoter: promoter for the E. coli lac operon
   8255..8277    +  protein_bind   lac operator (fragment): The lac repressor binds to the lac operator to inhibit transcription in E. coli. This inhibition can be relieved by adding lactose or isopropyl-β-D-thiogalactopyranoside (IPTG). lac repressor encoded by lacI
   8320..8338    +  promoter       T3 promoter: promoter for bacteriophage T3 RNA polymerase
   8339..9106    -  mobile_element IS1: prokaryotic transposable element IS1
   9142..9368    +  promoter       RSV promoter: Rous sarcoma virus enhancer/promoter
   9369..9549    +  LTR            5' LTR (truncated): truncated 5' long terminal repeat (LTR) from HIV-1
   9596..9721    +  misc_feature   HIV-1 Ψ: packaging signal of human immunodeficiency virus type 1
   9705..10068   +  CDS            HIV-1 gag (fragment): gag protein from human immunodeficiency virus 1; gag
  10214..10447   +  misc_feature   RRE: The Rev response element (RRE) of HIV-1 allows for Rev-dependent mRNA export from the nucleus to the cytoplasm.
  10824..10848   +  CDS            Rev (fragment): human immunodeficiency virus 1 (HIV-1) Rev protein; rev; enhances nuclear export of unspliced and incompletely spliced viral mRNAs
  10889..11006   +  misc_feature   cPPT/CTS: central polypurine tract and central termination sequence of HIV-1
>Addgene plasmid #158558 | pLIX403-EBFP2-ccdB-EYFP | addgene full sequence | sequence record 309874 | Addgene NGS Result
GAGTTTACTCCCTATCAGTGATAGAGAACGTATGTCGAGTTTACTCCCTATCAGTGATAGAGAACGATGT
CGAGTTTACTCCCTATCAGTGATAGAGAACGTATGTCGAGTTTACTCCCTATCAGTGATAGAGAACGTAT
GTCGAGTTTACTCCCTATCAGTGATAGAGAACGTATGTCGAGTTTATCCCTATCAGTGATAGAGAACGTA
TGTCGAGTTTACTCCCTATCAGTGATAGAGAACGTATGTCGAGGTAGGCGTGTACGGTGGGAGGCCTATA
TAAGCAGAGCTCGTTTAGTGAACCGTCAGATCGCCTGGAGAATTGGCTAGCATGGTGAGCAAGGGCGAGG
AGCTGTTCACCGGGGTGGTGCCCATCCTGGTCGAGCTGGACGGCGACGTAAACGGCCACAAGTTCAGCGT
GAGGGGCGAGGGCGAGGGCGATGCCACCAACGGCAAGCTGACCCTGAAGTTCATCTGCACCACCGGCAAG
CTGCCCGTGCCCTGGCCCACCCTCGTGACCACCCTGAGCCACGGCGTGCAGTGCTTCGCCCGCTACCCCG
ACCACATGAAGCAGCACGACTTCTTCAAGTCCGCCATGCCCGAAGGCTACGTCCAGGAGCGCACCATCTT
CTTCAAGGACGACGGCACCTACAAGACCCGCGCCGAGGTGAAGTTCGAGGGCGACACCCTAGTGAACCGC
ATCGAGCTGAAGGGCGTCGACTTCAAGGAGGACGGCAACATCCTGGGGCACAAGCTGGAGTACAACTTCA
ACAGCCACAACATCTATATCATGGCCGTCAAGCAGAAGAACGGCATCAAGGTGAACTTCAAGATCCGCCA
CAACGTGGAGGACGGCAGCGTGCAGCTCGCCGACCACTACCAGCAGAACACCCCCATCGGCGACGGCCCC
GTGCTGCTGCCCGACAGCCACTACCTGAGCACCCAGTCCGTGCTGAGCAAAGACCCCAACGAGAAGCGCG
ATCACATGGTCCTGCTGGAGTTCCGCACCGCCGCCGGGATCACTCTCGGCATGGACGAGCTGTACAAGGG
GGCCGGCCATATCAGCGGCTCTGGTTCGACAAGTTTGTACAAAAAAGCTGAACGAGAAACGTAAAATGAT
ATAAATATCAATATATTAAATTAGATTTTGCATAAAAAACAGACTACATAATACTGTAAAACACAACATA
TCCAGTCACTATGGCGGCCGCATTAGGCACCCCAGGCTTTACACTTTATGCTTCCGGCTCGTATAATGTG
TGGATTTTGAGTTAGGATCCGTCGAGATTTTCAGGAGCTAAGGAAGCTAAAATGGAGAAAAAAATCACTG
GATATACCACCGTTGATATATCCCAATGGCATCGTAAAGAACATTTTGAGGCATTTCAGTCAGTTGCTCA
ATGTACCTATAACCAGACCGTTCAGCTGGATATTACGGCCTTTTTAAAGACCGTAAAGAAAAATAAGCAC
AAGTTTTATCCGGCCTTTATTCACATTCTTGCCCGCCTGATGAATGCTCATCCGGAATTCCGTATGGCAA
TGAAAGACGGTGAGCTGGTGATATGGGATAGTGTTCACCCTTGTTACACCGTTTTCCATGAGCAAACTGA
AACGTTTTCATCGCTCTGGAGTGAATACCACGACGATTTCCGGCAGTTTCTACACATATATTCGCAAGAT
GTGGCGTGTTACGGTGAAAACCTGGCCTATTTCCCTAAAGGGTTTATTGAGAATATGTTTTTCGTCTCAG
CCAATCCCTGGGTGAGTTTCACCAGTTTTGATTTAAACGTGGCCAATATGGACAACTTCTTCGCCCCCGT
TTTCACCATGGGCAAATATTATACGCAAGGCGACAAGGTGCTGATGCCGCTGGCGATTCAGGTTCATCAT
GCCGTTTGTGATGGCTTCCATGTCGGCAGAATGCTTAATGAATTACAACAGTACTGCGATGAGTGGCAGG
GCGGGGCGTAAAGATCTGGATCCGGCTTACTAAAAGCCAGATAACAGTATGCGTATTTGCGCGCTGATTT
TTGCGGTATAAGAATATATACTGATATGTATACCCGAAGTATGTCAAAAAGAGGTATGCTATGAAGCAGC
GTATTACAGTGACAGTTGACAGCGACAGCTATCAGTTGCTCAAGGCATATATGATGTCAATATCTCCGGT
CTGGTAAGCACAACCATGCAGAATGAAGCCCGTCGTCTGCGTGCCGAACGCTGGAAAGCGGAAAATCAGG
AAGGGATGGCTGAGGTCGCCCGGTTTATTGAAATGAACGGCTCTTTTGCTGACGAGAACAGGGGCTGGTG
AAATGCAGTTTAAGGTTTACACCTATAAAAGAGAGAGCCGTTATCGTCTGTTTGTGGATGTACAGAGTGA
TATTATTGACACGCCCGGGCGACGGATGGTGATCCCCCTGGCCAGTGCACGTCTGCTGTCAGATAAAGTC
TCCCGTGAACTTTACCCGGTGGTGCATATCGGGGATGAAAGCTGGCGCATGATGACCACCGATATGGCCA
GTGTGCCGGTCTCCGTTATCGGGGAAGAAGTGGCTGATCTCAGCCACCGCGAAAATGACATCAAAAACGC
CATTAACCTGATGTTCTGGGGAATATAAATGTCAGGCTCCCTTATACACAGCCAGTCTGCAGGTCGACCA
TAGTGACTGGATATGTTGTGTTTTACAGTATTATGTAGTCTGTTTTTTATGCAAAATCTAATTTAATATA
TTGATATTTATATCATTTTACGTTTCTCGTTCAGCTTTCTTGTACAAAGTGGTTGCAGGAAAGCCAATCC
CAAACCCACTCCTAGGTCTCGACAGTACAGCATAGACCGGTCCACCACCACCACCACCACTAAGGATCCG
GGGTTGGGGTTGCGCCTTTTCCAAGGCAGCCCTGGGTTTGCGCAGGGACGCGGCTGCTCTGGGCGTGGTT
CCGGGAAACGCAGCGGCGCCGACCCTGGGTCTCGCACATTCTTCACGTCCGTTCGCAGCGTCACCCGGAT
CTTCGCCGCTACCCTTGTGGGCCCCCCGGCGACGCTTCCTGCTCCGCCCCTAAGTCGGGAAGGTTCCTTG
CGGTTCGCGGCGTGCCGGACGTGACAAACGGAAGCCGCACGTCTCACTAGTACCCTCGCAGACGGACAGC
GCCAGGGAGCAATGGCAGCGCGCCGACCGCGATGGGCTGTGGCCAATAGCGGCTGCTCAGCAGGGCGCGC
CGAGAGCAGCGGCCGGGAAGGGGCGGTGCGGGAGGCGGGGTGTGGGGCGGTAGTGTGGGCCCTGTTCCTG
CCCGCGCGGTGTTCCGCATTCTGCAAGCCTCCGGAGCGCACGTCGGCAGTCGGCTCCCTCGTTGACCGAA
TCACCGACCTCTCTCCCCAGCTTAATTAATTCACCATGGTGAGCAAGGGCGAGGAGCTGTTCACCGGGGT
GGTGCCCATCCTGGTCGAGCTGGACGGCGACGTAAACGGCCACAAGTTCAGCGTGTCCGGCGAGGGCGAG
GGCGATGCCACCTACGGCAAGCTGACCCTGAAGTTCATCTGCACCACCGGCAAGCTGCCCGTGCCCTGGC
CCACCCTCGTGACCACCTTCGGCTACGGCCTGCAGTGCTTCGCCCGCTACCCCGACCACATGAAGCAGCA
CGACTTCTTCAAGTCCGCCATGCCCGAAGGCTACGTCCAGGAGCGCACCATCTTCTTCAAGGACGACGGC
AACTACAAGACCCGCGCCGAGGTGAAGTTCGAGGGCGACACCCTGGTGAACCGCATCGAGCTGAAGGGCA
TCGACTTCAAGGAGGACGGCAACATCCTGGGGCACAAGCTGGAGTACAACTACAACAGCCACAACGTCTA
TATCATGGCCGACAAGCAGAAGAACGGCATCAAGGTGAACTTCAAGATCCGCCACAACATCGAGGACGGC
AGCGTGCAGCTCGCCGACCACTACCAGCAGAACACCCCCATCGGCGACGGCCCCGTGCTGCTGCCCGACA
ACCACTACCTGAGCTACCAGTCCAAGCTGAGCAAAGACCCCAACGAGAAGCGCGATCACATGGTCCTGCT
GGAGTTCGTGACCGCCGCCGGGATCACTCTCGGCATGGACGAGCTGTACAAGCCTGCAGGTCCCGGTGCC
GAAGGTAGAGGTTCTCTCCTCACTTGTGGTGATGTTGAAGAAAACCCTGGTCCAATGTCTAGACTGGACA
AGAGCAAAGTCATAAACGGAGCTCTGGAATTACTCAATGGTGTCGGTATCGAAGGCCTGACGACAAGGAA
ACTCGCTCAAAAGCTGGGAGTTGAGCAGCCTACCCTGTACTGGCACGTGAAGAACAAGCGGGCCCTGCTC
GATGCCCTGCCAATCGAGATGCTGGACAGGCATCATACCCACTTCTGCCCCCTGGAAGGCGAGTCATGGC
AAGACTTTCTGCGGAACAACGCCAAGTCATACCGCTGTGCTCTCCTCTCACATCGCGACGGGGCTAAAGT
GCATCTCGGCACCCGCCCAACAGAGAAACAGTACGAAACCCTGGAAAATCAGCTCGCGTTCCTGTGTCAG
CAAGGCTTCTCCCTGGAGAACGCACTGTACGCTCTGTCCGCCGTGGGCCACTTTACACTGGGCTGCGTAT
TGGAGGAACAGGAGCATCAAGTAGCAAAAGAGGAAAGAGAGACACCTACCACCGATTCTATGCCCCCACT
TCTGAGACAAGCAATTGAGCTGTTCGACCGGCAGGGAGCCGAACCTGCCTTCCTTTTCGGCCTGGAACTA
ATCATATGTGGCCTGGAGAAACAGCTAAAGTGCGAAAGCGGCGGGCCGACCGACGCCCTTGACGATTTTG
ACTTAGACATGCTCCCAGCCGATGCCCTTGACGACTTTGACCTTGATATGCTGCCTGCTGACGCTCTTGA
CGATTTTGACCTTGACATGCTCCCCGGGTAACTAAGTAAGGATCGATCCAAGATATCGTATTCTTAACTA
TGTTGCTCCTTTTACGCTATGTGGATACGCTGCTTTAATGCCTTTGTATCATGCTATTGCTTCCCGTATG
GCTTTCATTTTCTCCTCCTTGTATAAATCCTGGTTGCTGTCTCTTTATGAGGAGTTGTGGCCCGTTGTCA
GGCAACGTGGCGTGGTGTGCACTGTGTTTGCTGACGCAACCCCCACTGGTTGGGGCATTGCCACCACCTG
TCAGCTCCTTTCCGGGACTTTCGCTTTCCCCCTCCCTATTGCCACGGCGGAACTCATCGCCGCCTGCCTT
GCCCGCTGCTGGACAGGGGCTCGGCTGTTGGGCACTGACAATTCCGTGGTGTTGTCGGGGAAGCTGACGT
CCTTTCCATGGCTGCTCGCCTGTGTTGCCACCTGGATTCTGCGCGGGACGTCCTTCTGCTACGTCCCTTC
GGCCCTCAATCCAGCGGACCTTCCTTCCCGCGGCCTGCTGCCGGCTCTGCGGCCTCTTCCGCGTCTTCGC
CTTCGCCCTCAGACGAGTCGGATCTCCCTTTGGGCCGCCTCCCCGCCTGTTTCGCCTCGGCGTCCGGACT
AGAGGTACCTTTAAGACCAATGACTTACAAGGCAGCTGTAGATCTTAGCCACTTTTTAAAAGAAAAGGGG
GGACTGGAAGGGCTAATTCACTCCCAACGAAGACAAGATCTGCTTTTTGCTTGTACTGGGTCTCTCTGGT
TAGACCAGATCTGAGCCTGGGAGCTCTCTGGCTAACTAGGGAACCCACTGCTTAAGCCTCAATAAAGCTT
GCCTTGAGTGCTTCAAGTAGTGTGTGCCCGTCTGTTGTGTGACTCTGGTAACTAGAGATCCCTCAGACCC
TTTTAGTCAGTGTGGAAAATCTCTAGCAGTAGTAGTTCATGTCATCTTATTATTCAGTATTTATAACTTG
CAAAGAAATGAATATCAGAGAGTGAGAGGAACTTGTTTATTGCAGCTTATAATGGTTACAAATAAAGCAA
TAGCATCACAAATTTCACAAATAAAGCATTTTTTTCACTGCATTCTAGTTGTGGTTTGTCCAAACTCATC
AATGTATCTTATCATGTCTGGCTCTAGCTATCCCGCCCCTAACTCCGCCCATCCCGCCCCTAACTCCGCC
CAGTTCCGCCCATTCTCCGCCCCATGGCTGACTAATTTTTTTTATTTATGCAGAGGCCGAGGCCGCCTCG
GCCTCTGAGCTATTCCAGAAGTAGTGAGGAGGCTTTTTTGGAGGCCTTTCAAATATGTATCCGCTCATGA
GACAATAACCCTGATAAATGCTTCAATAATATTGAAAAAGGAAGAGTATGAGTATTCAACATTTCCGTGT
CGCCCTTATTCCCTTTTTTGCGGCATTTTGCCTTCCTGTTTTTGCTCACCCAGAAACGCTGGTGAAAGTA
AAAGATGCTGAAGATCAGTTGGGTGCACGAGTGGGTTACATCGAACTGGATCTCAACAGCGGTAAGATCC
TTGAGAGTTTTCGCCCCGAAGAACGTTTTCCAATGATGAGCACTTTTAAAGTTCTGCTATGTGGCGCGGT
ATTATCCCGTATTGACGCCGGGCAAGAGCAACTCGGTCGCCGCATACACTATTCTCAGAATGACTTGGTT
GAGTACTCACCAGTCACAGAAAAGCATCTTACGGATGGCATGACAGTAAGAGAATTATGCAGTGCTGCCA
TAACCATGAGTGATAACACTGCGGCCAACTTACTTCTGACAACGATCGGAGGACCGAAGGAGCTAACCGC
TTTTTTGCACAACATGGGGGATCATGTAACTCGCCTTGATCGTTGGGAACCGGAGCTGAATGAAGCCATA
CCAAACGACGAGCGTGACACCACGATGCCTGTAGCAATGGCAACAACGTTGCGCAAACTATTAACTGGCG
AACTACTTACTCTAGCTTCCCGGCAACAATTAATAGACTGGATGGAGGCGGATAAAGTTGCAGGACCACT
TCTGCGCTCGGCCCTTCCGGCTGGCTGGTTTATTGCTGATAAATCTGGAGCCGGTGAGCGTGGGTCTCGC
GGTATCATTGCAGCACTGGGGCCAGATGGTAAGCCCTCCCGTATCGTAGTTATCTACACGACGGGGAGTC
AGGCAACTATGGATGAACGAAATAGACAGATCGCTGAGATAGGTGCCTCACTGATTAAGCATTGGTAACT
GTCAGACCAAGTTTACTCATATATACTTTAGATTGATTTAAAACTTCATTTTTAATTTAAAAGGATCTAG
GTGAAGATCCTTTTTGATAATCTCATGACCAAAATCCCTTAACGTGAGTTTTCGTTCCACTGAGCGTCAG
ACCCCGTAGAAAAGATCAAAGGATCTTCTTGAGATCCTTTTTTTCTGCGCGTAATCTGCTGCTTGCAAAC
AAAAAAACCACCGCTACCAGCGGTGGTTTGTTTGCCGGATCAAGAGCTACCAACTCTTTTTCCGAAGGTA
ACTGGCTTCAGCAGAGCGCAGATACCAAATACTGTTCTTCTAGTGTAGCCGTAGTTAGGCCACCACTTCA
AGAACTCTGTAGCACCGCCTACATACCTCGCTCTGCTAATCCTGTTACCAGTGGCTGCTGCCAGTGGCGA
TAAGTCGTGTCTTACCGGGTTGGACTCAAGACGATAGTTACCGGATAAGGCGCAGCGGTCGGGCTGAACG
GGGGGTTCGTGCACACAGCCCAGCTTGGAGCGAACGACCTACACCGAACTGAGATACCTACAGCGTGAGC
TATGAGAAAGCGCCACGCTTCCCGAAGGGAGAAAGGCGGACAGGTATCCGGTAAGCGGCAGGGTCGGAAC
AGGAGAGCGCACGAGGGAGCTTCCAGGGGGAAACGCCTGGTATCTTTATAGTCCTGTCGGGTTTCGCCAC
CTCTGACTTGAGCGTCGATTTTTGTGATGCTCGTCAGGGGGGCGGAGCCTATGGAAAAACGCCAGCAACG
CGGCCTTTTTACGGTTCCTGGCCTTTTGCTGGCCTTTTGCTCACATGTTCTTTCCTGCGTTATCCCCTGA
TTCTGTGGATAACCGTATTACCGCCTTTGAGTGAGCTGATACCGCTCGCCGCAGCCGAACGACCGAGCGC
AGCGAGTCAGTGAGCGAGGAAGCGGAAGAGCGCCCAATACGCAAACCGCCTCTCCCCGCGCGTTGGCCGA
TTCATTAATGCAGCTGGCACGACAGGTTTCCCGACTGGAAAGCGGGCAGTGAGCGCAACGCAATTAATGT
GAGTTAGCTCACTCATTAGGCACCCCAGGCTTTACACTTTATGCTTCCGGCTCGTATGTTGTGTGGAATT
GTGAGCGGATAACAATTTCACACAGGAAACAGCTATGACCATGATTACGCCAAGCGCGCAATTAACCCTC
ACTAAAGGGGTAATGACTCCAACTTATTGATAGTGTTTTATGTTCAGATAATGCCCGATGACTTTGTCAT
GCAGCTCCACCGATTTTGAGAACGACAGCGACTTCCGTCCCAGCCGTGCCAGGTGCTGCCTCAGATTCAG
GTTATGCCGCTCAATTCGCTGCGTATATCGCTTGCTGATTACGTGCAGCTTTCCCTTCAGGCGGGATTCA
TACAGCGGCCAGCCATCCGTCATCCATATCACCACGTCAAAGGGTGACAGCAGGCTCATAAGACGCCCCA
GCGTCGCCATAGTGCGTTCACCGAATACGTGCGCAACAACCGTCTTCCGGAGACTGTCATACGCGTAAAA
CAGCCAGCGCTGGCGCGATTTAGCCCCGACATAGCCCCACTGTTCGTCCATTTCCGCGCAGACGATGACG
TCACTGCCCGGCTGTATGCGCGAGGTTACCGACTGCGGCCTGAGTTTTTTAAGTGACGTAAAATCGTGTT
GAGGCCAACGCCCATAATGCGGGCTGTTGCCCGGCATCCAACGCCATTCATGGCCATATCAATGATTTTC
TGGTGCGTACCGGGTTGAGAAGCGGTGTAAGTGAACTGCAGTTGCCATGTTTTACGGCAGTGAGAGCAGA
GATAGCGCTGATGTCCGGCGGTGCTTTTGCCGTTACGCACCACCCCGTCAGTAGCTGAACAGGAGGGACA
GCTGATAGAAACAGAAGCCACTGGAGCACCTCAAAAACACCATCATACACTAAATCAGTAAGTTGGCAGC
ATCACCACTAAAGGGAACAAAAGCTGGAGCTGCAAGCTTAATGTAGTCTTATGCAATACTCTTGTAGTCT
TGCAACATGGTAACGATGAGTTAGCAACATGCCTTACAAGGAGAGAAAAAGCACCGTGCATGCCGATTGG
TGGAAGTAAGGTGGTACGATCGTGCCTTATTAGGAAGGCAACAGACGGGTCTGACATGGATTGGACGAAC
CACTGAATTGCCGCATTGCAGAGATATTGTATTTAAGTGCCTAGCTCGATACATAAACGGGTCTCTCTGG
TTAGACCAGATCTGAGCCTGGGAGCTCTCTGGCTAACTAGGGAACCCACTGCTTAAGCCTCAATAAAGCT
TGCCTTGAGTGCTTCAAGTAGTGTGTGCCCGTCTGTTGTGTGACTCTGGTAACTAGAGATCCCTCAGACC
CTTTTAGTCAGTGTGGAAAATCTCTAGCAGTGGCGCCCGAACAGGGACTTGAAAGCGAAAGGGAAACCAG
AGGAGCTCTCTCGACGCAGGACTCGGCTTGCTGAAGCGCGCACGGCAAGAGGCGAGGGGCGGCGACTGGT
GAGTACGCCAAAAATTTTGACTAGCGGAGGCTAGAAGGAGAGAGATGGGTGCGAGAGCGTCAGTATTAAG
CGGGGGAGAATTAGATCGCGATGGGAAAAAATTCGGTTAAGGCCAGGGGGAAAGAAAAAATATAAATTAA
AACATATAGTATGGGCAAGCAGGGAGCTAGAACGATTCGCAGTTAATCCTGGCCTGTTAGAAACATCAGA
AGGCTGTAGACAAATACTGGGACAGCTACAACCATCCCTTCAGACAGGATCAGAAGAACTTAGATCATTA
TATAATACAGTAGCAACCCTCTATTGTGTGCATCAAAGGATAGAGATAAAAGACACCAAGGAAGCTTTAG
ACAAGATAGAGGAAGAGCAAAACAAAAGTAAGACCACCGCACAGCAAGCGGCCGCTGATCTTCAGACCTG
GAGGAGGAGATATGAGGGACAATTGGAGAAGTGAATTATATAAATATAAAGTAGTAAAAATTGAACCATT
AGGAGTAGCACCCACCAAGGCAAAGAGAAGAGTGGTGCAGAGAGAAAAAAGAGCAGTGGGAATAGGAGCT
TTGTTCCTTGGGTTCTTGGGAGCAGCAGGAAGCACTATGGGCGCAGCGTCAATGACGCTGACGGTACAGG
CCAGACAATTATTGTCTGGTATAGTGCAGCAGCAGAACAATTTGCTGAGGGCTATTGAGGCGCAACAGCA
TCTGTTGCAACTCACAGTCTGGGGCATCAAGCAGCTCCAGGCAAGAATCCTGGCTGTGGAAAGATACCTA
AAGGATCAACAGCTCCTGGGGATTTGGGGTTGCTCTGGAAAACTCATTTGCACCACTGCTGTGCCTTGGA
ATGCTAGTTGGAGTAATAAATCTCTGGAACAGATTTGGAATCACACGACCTGGATGGAGTGGGACAGAGA
AATTAACAATTACACAAGCTTAATACACTCCTTAATTGAAGAATCGCAAAACCAGCAAGAAAAGAATGAA
CAAGAATTATTGGAATTAGATAAATGGGCAAGTTTGTGGAATTGGTTTAACATAACAAATTGGCTGTGGT
ATATAAAATTATTCATAATGATAGTAGGAGGCTTGGTAGGTTTAAGAATAGTTTTTGCTGTACTTTCTAT
AGTGAATAGAGTTAGGCAGGGATATTCACCATTATCGTTTCAGACCCACCTCCCAACCCCGAGGGGACAA
TTCTCGACCTCGAGACAAATGGCAGTATTCATCCACAATTTTAAAAGAAAAGGGGGGATTGGGGGGTACA
GTGCAGGGGAAAGAATAGTAGACATAATAGCAACAGACATACAAACTAAAGAATTACAAAAACAAATTAC
AAAAATTCAAAATTTTCGGGTTTATTACAGGGACAGCAGAGATCCACTTTGGCCGCGAATCGATATGTC
